Addgene plasmid #46883: pMA3287
Purpose: Lentiviral vector encoding Tet-inducible mitochondrially targeted Y147A mutant human Uracil-N-glycosylase
Depositing lab: Mikhail Alexeyev. Depositing organization: University of South Alabama. Publication: Persistent damage induces mitochondrial DNA degradation. Shokolenko IN, Wilson GL, Alexeyev MF. DNA Repair (Amst). 2013 Jul;12(7):488-99. doi: 10.1016/j.dnarep.2013.04.023. Epub 2013 May 27. PubMed 23721969.
Backbone
  Vector backbone: pMA2780
  Backbone manufacturer: Homemade
  Backbone size w/o insert (bp): 6686
  Total vector size (bp): 7418
  Vector type: Mammalian Expression, Lentiviral
  Selectable markers: Puromycin
Growth in bacteria
  Bacterial resistance: Ampicillin, 100 μg/mL
  Growth temperature: 37°C
  Growth strain: Stbl3
  Copy number: High Copy
Gene/Insert
  Gene/Insert name: Uracil-N-glycosylase, Y147A mutant (alt name: UNG, UDG)
  Species: H. sapiens (human)
  Insert size (bp): 830
  Mutation: Y147A
  Entrez Gene: UNG (a.k.a. DGU, HIGM4, HIGM5, UDG, UNG1, UNG15, UNG2)
  Promoter: TRE-Tight
  Tag / fusion protein: Myc
  Cloning method: Restriction Enzyme; 5′ cloning site EcoRI (not destroyed); 3′ cloning site XbaI (not destroyed)
  Sequencing primers: 5′ ctatagtgaatagagttagg
Terms and licenses: Academic/Nonprofit Terms; Industry Terms: Not Available to Industry
How to cite: pMA3287 was a gift from Mikhail Alexeyev (Addgene plasmid # 46883 ; http://n2t.net/addgene:46883 ; RRID:Addgene_46883)
