[The description below was written by a language model from this plasmid's Addgene catalogue record and pLannotate feature annotations shown in this document.]
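Description:
pMA3287 is a 7.4 kb HIV-1-based lentiviral vector, built on the homemade pMA2780 backbone, for tetracycline-inducible expression of a mitochondrially targeted Y147A mutant of human uracil-N-glycosylase (UNG/UDG) in mammalian cells. In bacteria it is maintained through a high-copy ColE1/pUC-type origin and an ampicillin resistance gene. The recorded growth strain is Stbl3, a common choice for limiting recombination between LTR repeats.

The viral portion begins with a CMV enhancer/promoter fused to a truncated 5' LTR, an arrangement that typically drives Tat-independent production of genomic RNA in packaging cells. It is followed by the Ψ packaging signal with a partial gag fragment, the Rev response element for nuclear export of unspliced transcripts, and the cPPT/CTS, which aids nuclear import of the provirus. The payload is driven by the TRE-Tight promoter (seven tet operators upstream of a minimal CMV promoter), so expression needs a Tet transactivator, which is not annotated on this plasmid and would have to be supplied separately. The open reading frame starts with an N-terminal fragment of human ornithine transcarbamylase, which presumably provides the mitochondrial targeting sequence, fused to the UNG coding fragment. The catalogue also lists a Myc tag, although the feature table does not annotate one. Downstream, an SV40 early promoter drives puromycin N-acetyltransferase for selection of transduced cells. A region annotated as nef and a truncated LTR then close the viral genome.

The associated publication deals with mitochondrial DNA degradation caused by persistent damage, which suggests the construct is used to induce mutant glycosylase activity in mitochondria and follow the fate of the mtDNA.
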