Features (pLannotate 1.2.2; 22 found; start..end, strand, type, name):
     35..87      -  misc_feature   bom (fragment): basis of mobility region from pBR322
    326..629     +  enhancer       CMV enhancer: human cytomegalovirus immediate early enhancer
    630..822     +  promoter       CMV promoter (fragment): human cytomegalovirus (CMV) immediate early promoter
    821..988     +  LTR            5' LTR (truncated) (fragment): truncated 5' long terminal repeat (LTR) from HIV-1
   1035..1160    +  misc_feature   HIV-1 Ψ: packaging signal of human immunodeficiency virus type 1
   1144..1480    +  CDS            HIV-1 gag (fragment): gag protein from human immunodeficiency virus 1; gag
   1657..1890    +  misc_feature   RRE: The Rev response element (RRE) of HIV-1 allows for Rev-dependent mRNA export from the nucleus to the cytoplasm.
   2267..2367    +  CDS            Rev (fragment): human immunodeficiency virus 1 (HIV-1) Rev protein; rev; enhances nuclear export of unspliced and incompletely spliced viral mRNAs
   2413..2530    +  misc_feature   cPPT/CTS: central polypurine tract and central termination sequence of HIV-1
   2618..2647    +  misc_feature   MCS (fragment): pBluescript multiple cloning site
   2645..2959    +  promoter       tight TRE promoter: Tet-responsive promoter PTight, consisting of seven tet operator sequences followed by the minimal CMV promoter
   2977..3117    +  CDS            OTC (fragment): OTC_HUMAN - Experimental evidence at protein level: Swiss-Prot protein existence level 1. Catalyzes the second step of the urea cycle, the condensation of carbamoyl phosphate with L-ornithine to form L-citrulline (PubMed:6372096, PubMed:8112735, PubMed:2556444). The urea cycle ensures the detoxification of ammonia by converting it to urea for excretion (PubMed:2556444). From Homo sapiens (Human).
   3106..3789    +  CDS            UNG (fragment): UNG_HUMAN - Also known as DGU, UNG1 Experimental evidence at protein level: Swiss-Prot protein existence level 1. Excises uracil residues from the DNA which can arise as a result of misincorporation of dUMP residues by DNA polymerase or due to deamination of cytosine. From Homo sapiens (Human).
   3794..3828    +  misc_feature   MCS (fragment): pBluescript multiple cloning site
   3832..3850    -  misc_feature   MCS (fragment): pBluescript multiple cloning site
   3864..4193    +  promoter       SV40 promoter: SV40 enhancer and early promoter
   4207..4806    +  CDS            PuroR: puromycin N-acetyltransferase; pac from Streptomyces alboniger; confers resistance to puromycin
   4821..5417    +  CDS            nef: NEF_HV1LA - Experimental evidence at protein level: Swiss-Prot protein existence level 1. Extracellular Nef protein targets CD4(+) T-lymphocytes for apoptosis by interacting with CXCR4 surface receptors. From Human immunodeficiency virus type 1 group M subtype B (isolate Lai) (HIV-1).
   5424..5604    +  LTR            5' LTR (truncated): truncated 5' long terminal repeat (LTR) from HIV-1
   5666..6254    -  rep_origin     ori: high-copy-number ColE1/pMB1/pBR322/pUC origin of replication
   6425..7285    -  CDS            AmpR: β-lactamase; bla; confers resistance to ampicillin, carbenicillin, and related antibiotics
   7286..7390    -  promoter       AmpR promoter: bla
>Addgene plasmid #46883 | pMA3287 | depositor full sequence | sequence record 66430 | pMA3287 sequence 7418 bps
GTCGATCGACGGATCGGGAGATCTCCCGATCCCCTATGGTGCACTCTCAGTACAATCTGCTCTGATGCCG
CATAGTTAAGCCAGTATCTGCTCCCTGCTTGTGTGTTGGAGGTCGCTGAGTAGTGCGCGAGCAAAATTTA
AGCTACAACAAGGCAAGGCTTGACCGACAATTGCATGAAGAATCTGCTTAGGGTTAGGCGTTTTGCGCTG
CTTCGCGATGTACGGGCCAGATATACGCGCGCGTTGACATTGATTATTGACTAGCTAGTTATTAATAGTA
ATCAATTACGGGGTCATTAGTTCATAGCCCATATATGGAGTTCCGCGTTACATAACTTACGGTAAATGGC
CCGCCTGGCTGACCGCCCAACGACCCCCGCCCATTGACGTCAATAATGACGTATGTTCCCATAGTAACGC
CAATAGGGACTTTCCATTGACGTCAATGGGTGGAGTATTTACGGTAAACTGCCCACTTGGCAGTACATCA
AGTGTATCATATGCCAAGTACGCCCCCTATTGACGTCAATGACGGTAAATGGCCCGCCTGGCATTATGCC
CAGTACATGACCTTATGGGACTTTCCTACTTGGCAGTACATCTACGTATTAGTCATCGCTATTACCATGG
TGATGCGGTTTTGGCAGTACATCAATGGGCGTGGATAGCGGTTTGACTCACGGGGATTTCCAAGTCTCCA
CCCCATTGACGTCAATGGGAGTTTGTTTTGGCACCAAAATCAACGGGACTTTCCAAAATGTCGTAACAAC
TCCGCCCCATTGACGCAAATGGGCGGTAGGCGTGTACGGTGGGAGGTCTATAGACCAGATCTGAGCCTGG
GAGCTCTCTGGCTAACTAGGGAACCCACTGCTTAAGCCTCAATAAAGCTTGCCTTGAGTGCTTCAAGTAG
TGTGTGCCCGTCTGTTGTGTGACTCTGGTAACTAGAGATCCCTCAGACCCTTTTAGTCAGTGTGGAAAAT
CTCTAGCAGTGGCGCCCGAACAGGGACTTGAAAGCGAAAGGGAAACCAGAGGAGCTCTCTCGACGCAGGA
CTCGGCTTGCTGAAGCGCGCACGGCAAGAGGCGAGGGGCGGCGACTGGTGAGTACGCCAAAAATTTTGAC
TAGCGGAGGCTAGAAGGAGAGAGATGGGTGCGAGAGCGTCAGTATTAAGCGGGGGAGAATTAGATCGCGA
TGGGAAAAAATTCGGTTAAGGCCAGGGGGAAAGAAAAAATATAAATAAACATATAGTATGGGCAAGCAGG
GAGCTAGAACGATTCGCAGTTAATCCTGGCCTGTTAGAAACATCAGAAGGCTGTAGACAAATACTGGGAC
AGCTACAACCATCCCTTCAGACAGGATCAGAAGAACTTAGATCATTATATAATACAGTAGCAACCCTCTA
TTGTGTGCATCAAAGGATAGAGATAAAAGACACCAAGGAAGCTTTAGACAAGATAGAGGAAGAGCAAAAC
AAAAGTAAGACCACCGCACAGCAAGCGGCCGGCCGCGCTGATCTTCAGACCTGGAGGAGGAGATATGAGG
GACAATTGGAGAAGTGAATTATATAAATATAAAGTAGTAAAAATTGAACCATTAGGAGTAGCACCCACCA
AGGCAAAGAGAAGAGTGGTGCAGAGAGAAAAAAGAGCAGTGGGAATAGGAGCTTTGTTCCTTGGGTTCTT
GGGAGCAGCAGGAAGCACTATGGGCGCAGCGTCAATGACGCTGACGGTACAGGCCAGACAATTATTGTCT
GGTATAGTGCAGCAGCAGAACAATTTGCTGAGGGCTATTGAGGCGCAACAGCATCTGTTGCAACTCACAG
TCTGGGGCATCAAGCAGCTCCAGGCAAGAATCCTGGCTGTGGAAAGATACCTAAAGGATCAACAGCTCCT
GGGGATTTGGGGTTGCTCTGGAAAACTCATTTGCACCACTGCTGTGCCTTGGAATGCTAGTTGGAGTAAT
AAATCTCTGGAACAGATTTGGAATCACACGACCTGGATGGAGTGGGACAGAGAAATTAACAATTACACAA
GCTTAATACACTCCTTAATTGAAGAATCGCAAAACCAGCAAGAAAAGAATGAACAAGAATTATTGGAATT
AGATAAATGGGCAAGTTTGTGGAATTGGTTTAACATAACAAATTGGCTGTGGTATATAAAATTATTCATA
ATGATAGTAGGAGGCTTGGTAGGTTTAAGAATAGTTTTTGCTGTACTTTCTATAGTGAATAGAGTTAGGC
AGGGATATTCACCATTATCGTTTCAGACCCACCTCCCAACCCCGAGGGGACCCGACAGGCCCGAAGGAAT
AGAAGAAGAAGGTGGAGAGAGAGACAGAGACAGATCCATTCGATTAGTGAACGGATCGGCACTGCGTGCG
CCAATTCGACAAATGGCAGTATTCATCCACAATTTTAAAAGAAAAGGGGGGATTGGGGGGTACAGTGCAG
GGGAAAGAATAGTAGACATAATAGCAACAGACATACAAACTAAAGAATTACAAAAACAAATTACAAAAAT
TCAAAATTTTCGGGTTTATTACAGGGACAGCAGAGATCCAGTTTGGTTAGTACCGGGCCGGCCCGCTCTA
GCTAGACGTATTACCGCCAGATCCCCCATCAAGCTTATCGATACCGTCGACCTCGAGTTTACTCCCTATC
AGTGATAGAGAACGTATGTCGAGTTTACTCCCTATCAGTGATAGAGAACGATGTCGAGTTTACTCCCTAT
CAGTGATAGAGAACGTATGTCGAGTTTACTCCCTATCAGTGATAGAGAACGTATGTCGAGTTTACTCCCT
ATCAGTGATAGAGAACGTATGTCGAGTTTATCCCTATCAGTGATAGAGAACGTATGTCGAGTTTACTCCC
TATCAGTGATAGAGAACGTATGTCGAGGTAGGCGTGTACGGTGGGAGGCCTATATAAGCAGAGCTCGTTT
AGTGAACCGTCAGATCGCCTGGAGAATTCCGCCACCATGCTGTTTAATCTGAGGATTCTGTTAAACAATG
CAGCTTTTAGAAATGGTCACAACTTCATGGTTCGAAATTTTCGGTGTGGACAACCACTACAAGAGCAGAA
ACTCATCAGCGAGGAGGACCTGGGATCTGCCCGCAACGTGCCCGTGGGCTTTGGAGAGAGCTGGAAGAAG
CACCTCAGCGGGGAGTTCGGGAAACCGTATTTTATCAAGCTAATGGGATTTGTTGCAGAAGAAAGAAAGC
ATTACACTGTTTATCCACCCCCACACCAAGTCTTCACCTGGACCCAGATGTGTGACATAAAAGATGTGAA
GGTTGTCATCCTGGGACAGGATCCAGCCCATGGACCTAATCAAGCTCACGGGCTCTGCTTTAGTGTTCAA
AGGCCTGTTCCGCCTCCGCCCAGTTTGGAGAACATTTATAAAGAGTTGTCTACAGACATAGAGGATTTTG
TTCATCCTGGCCATGGAGATTTATCTGGGTGGGCCAAGCAAGGTGTTCTCCTTCTCAACGCTGTCCTCAC
GGTTCGTGCCCATCAAGCCAACTCTCATAAGGAGCGAGGCTGGGAGCAGTTCACTGATGCAGTTGTGTCC
TGGCTAAATCAGAACTCGAATGGCCTTGTTTTCTTGCTCTGGGGCTCTTATGCTCAGAAGAAGGGCAGTG
CCATTGATAGGAAGCGGCACCATGTACTACAGACGGCTCATCCCTCCCCTTTGTCAGTGTATAGAGGGTT
CTTTGGATGTAGACACTTTTCAAAGACCAATGAGCTGCTGCAGAAGTCTGGCAAGAAGCCCATTGACTGG
AAGGAGCTGTGAGTCTAGAACTAGTGGATCCCCCGGGCTGCAGGAATTGATGGCCGCCACCGCGGTGGAG
GACCCTGTGGAATGTGTGTCAGTTAGGGTGTGGAAAGTCCCCAGGCTCCCCAGCAGGCAGAAGTATGCAA
AGCATGCATCTCAATTAGTCAGCAACCAGGTGTGGAAAGTCCCCAGGCTCCCCAGCAGGCAGAAGTATGC
AAAGCATGCATCTCAATTAGTCAGCAACCATAGTCCCGCCCCTAACTCCGCCCATCCCGCCCCTAACTCC
GCCCAGTTCCGCCCATTCTCCGCCCCATGGCTGACTAATTTTTTTTATTTATGCAGAGGCCGAGGCCGCC
TCGGCCTCTGAGCTATTCCAGAAGTAGTGAGGAGGCTTTTTTGGAGGCCTAGGCTTTTGCAAAAAGCTAG
CTTACCATGACCGAGTACAAGCCCACGGTGCGCCTCGCCACCCGCGACGACGTCCCCAGGGCCGTACGCA
CCCTCGCCGCCGCGTTCGCCGACTACCCCGCCACGCGCCACACCGTCGATCCGGACCGCCACATCGAGCG
GGTCACCGAGCTGCAAGAACTCTTCCTCACGCGCGTCGGGCTCGACATCGGCAAGGTGTGGGTCGCGGAC
GACGGCGCCGCGGTGGCGGTCTGGACCACGCCGGAGAGCGTCGAAGCGGGGGCGGTGTTCGCCGAGATCG
GCCCGCGCATGGCCGAGTTGAGCGGTTCCCGGCTGGCCGCGCAGCAACAGATGGAAGGCCTCCTGGCGCC
GCACCGGCCCAAGGAGCCCGCGTGGTTCCTGGCCACCGTCGGCGTCTCGCCCGACCACCAGGGCAAGGGT
CTGGGCAGCGCCGTCGTGCTCCCCGGAGTGGAGGCGGCCGAGCGCGCCGGGGTGCCCGCCTTCCTGGAGA
CCTCCGCGCCCCGCAACCTCCCCTTCTACGAGCGGCTCGGCTTCACCGTCACCGCCGACGTCGAGGTGCC
CGAAGGACCGCGCACCTGGTGCATGACCCGCAAGCCCGGTGCCTGACGCCCGCCCCACGACCCGCAGCGC
CCGACCGAAAGGAGCGCACGACCCCATGCATCGATCAATTCGATGGGGGATCAATTCGATTAAGTCGAGG
GTCGATCGACCTCGATCGAGACCTAGAAAAACATGGAGCAATCACAAGTAGCAATACAGCAGCTACCAAT
GCTGATTGTGCCTGGCTAGAAGCACAAGAGGAGGAGGAGGTGGGTTTTCCAGTCACACCTCAGGTACCTT
TAAGACCAATGACTTACAAGGCAGCTGTAGATCTTAGCCACTTTTTAAAAGAAAAGGGGGGACTGGAAGG
GCTAATTCACTCCCAACGAAGACAAGATATCCTTGATCTGTGGATCTACCACACACAAGGCTACTTCCCT
GATTGGCAGAACTACACACCAGGGCCAGGGATCAGATATCCACTGACCTTTGGATGGTGCTACAAGCTAG
TACCAGTTGAGCAAGAGAAGGTAGAAGAAGCCAATGAAGGAGAGAACACCCGCTTGTTACACCCTGTGAG
CCTGCATGGGATGGATGACCCGGAGAGAGAAGTATTAGAGTGGAGGTTTGACAGCCGCCTAGCATTTCAT
CACATGGCCCGAGAGCTGCATCCGGACTGTACTGGGTCTCTCTGGTTAGACCAGATCTGAGCCTGGGAGC
TCTCTGGCTAACTAGGGAACCCACTGCTTAAGCCTCAATAAAGCTTGCCTTGAGTGCTTCAAGTAGTGTG
TGCCCGTCTGTTGTGTGACTCTGGTAACTAGAGATCCCTCAGACCCTTTTAGTCAGTGTGGAAAATCTCT
AGCAGCATGTGAGCAAAAGGCCAGCAAAAGGCCAGGAACCGTAAAAAGGCCGCGTTGCTGGCGTTTTTCC
ATAGGCTCCGCCCCCCTGACGAGCATCACAAAAATCGACGCTCAAGTCAGAGGTGGCGAAACCCGACAGG
ACTATAAAGATACCAGGCGTTTCCCCCTGGAAGCTCCCTCGTGCGCTCTCCTGTTCCGACCCTGCCGCTT
ACCGGATACCTGTCCGCCTTTCTCCCTTCGGGAAGCGTGGCGCTTTCTCATAGCTCACGCTGTAGGTATC
TCAGTTCGGTGTAGGTCGTTCGCTCCAAGCTGGGCTGTGTGCACGAACCCCCCGTTCAGCCCGACCGCTG
CGCCTTATCCGGTAACTATCGTCTTGAGTCCAACCCGGTAAGACACGACTTATCGCCACTGGCAGCAGCC
ACTGGTAACAGGATTAGCAGAGCGAGGTATGTAGGCGGTGCTACAGAGTTCTTGAAGTGGTGGCCTAACT
ACGGCTACACTAGAAGAACAGTATTTGGTATCTGCGCTCTGCTGAAGCCAGTTACCTTCGGAAAAAGAGT
TGGTAGCTCTTGATCCGGCAAACAAACCACCGCTGGTAGCGGTGGTTTTTTTGTTTGCAAGCAGCAGATT
ACGCGCAGAAAAAAAGGATCTCAAGAAGATCCTTTGATCTTTTCTACGGGGTCTGACGCTCAGTGGAACG
AAAACTCACGTTAAGGGATTTTGGTCATGAGATTATCAAAAAGGATCTTCACCTAGATCCTTTTAAATTA
AAAATGAAGTTTTAAATCAATCTAAAGTATATATGAGTAAACTTGGTCTGACAGTTACCAATGCTTAATC
AGTGAGGCACCTATCTCAGCGATCTGTCTATTTCGTTCATCCATAGTTGCCTGACTCCCCGTCGTGTAGA
TAACTACGATACGGGAGGGCTTACCATCTGGCCCCAGTGCTGCAATGATACCGCGAGACCCACGCTCACC
GGCTCCAGATTTATCAGCAATAAACCAGCCAGCCGGAAGGGCCGAGCGCAGAAGTGGTCCTGCAACTTTA
TCCGCCTCCATCCAGTCTATTAATTGTTGCCGGGAAGCTAGAGTAAGTAGTTCGCCAGTTAATAGTTTGC
GCAACGTTGTTGCCATTGCTACAGGCATCGTGGTGTCACGCTCGTCGTTTGGTATGGCTTCATTCAGCTC
CGGTTCCCAACGATCAAGGCGAGTTACATGATCCCCCATGTTGTGCAAAAAAGCGGTTAGCTCCTTCGGT
CCTCCGATCGTTGTCAGAAGTAAGTTGGCCGCAGTGTTATCACTCATGGTTATGGCAGCACTGCATAATT
CTCTTACTGTCATGCCATCCGTAAGATGCTTTTCTGTGACTGGTGAGTACTCAACCAAGTCATTCTGAGA
ATAGTGTATGCGGCGACCGAGTTGCTCTTGCCCGGCGTCAATACGGGATAATACCGCGCCACATAGCAGA
ACTTTAAAAGTGCTCATCATTGGAAAACGTTCTTCGGGGCGAAAACTCTCAAGGATCTTACCGCTGTTGA
GATCCAGTTCGATGTAACCCACTCGTGCACCCAACTGATCTTCAGCATCTTTTACTTTCACCAGCGTTTC
TGGGTGAGCAAAAACAGGAAGGCAAAATGCCGCAAAAAAGGGAATAAGGGCGACACGGAAATGTTGAATA
CTCATACTCTTCCTTTTTCAATATTATTGAAGCATTTATCAGGGTTATTGTCTCATGAGCGGATACATAT
TTGAATGTATTTAGAAAAATAAACAAATAGGGGTTCCGCGCACATTTCCCCGAAAAGTGCCACCTGAC
