>Addgene plasmid #46883 | pMA3287 | addgene partial sequence | sequence record 68759 | pCEP_fwd
CATGCTGTTTAATCTGAGGATTCTGTTAAACAATGCAGCTTTTAGAAATGGTCACAACTTCATGGTTCGA
AATTTTCGGTGTGGACAACCACTACAAGAGCAGAAACTCATCAGCGAGGAGGACCTGGGATCTGCCCGCA
ACGTGCCCGTGGGCTTTGGAGAGAGCTGGAAGAAGCACCTCAGCGGGGAGTTCGGGAAACCGTATTTTAT
CAAGCTAATGGGATTTGTTGCAGAAGAAAGAAAGCATTACACTGTTTATCCACCCCCACACCAAGTCTTC
ACCTGGACCCAGATGTGTGACATAAAAGATGTGAAGGTTGTCATCCTGGGACAGGATCCAGCCCATGGAC
CTAATCAAGCTCACGGGCTCTGCTTTAGTGTTCAAAGGCCTGTTCCGCCTCCGCCCAGTTTGGAGAACAT
TTATAAAGAGTTGTCTACAGACATAGAGGATTTTGTTCATCCTGGCCATGGAGATTTATCTGGGTGGGCC
AAGCAAGGTGTTCTCCTTCTCAACGCTGTCCTCACGGTTCGTGCCCATCAAGCCAACTCTCATAAGGAGC
GAGGCTGGGAGCAGTTCACTGATGCAGTTGTGTCCTGGCTAAATCAGAACTCGAATGGCCTTGTTTTCTT
GCTCTGGGGCTCTTA
